>Addgene plasmid #39672 | KHBD00589 | depositor partial sequence | sequence record 50112 | KHBD00589 sequence 1854 bps
ATGGAGAACGTGTGTCAGTGCTGCAAGGTACGACCGGGCTTGTCGGTCAAACGCGGTGGCTCGCTTCCGA
AAACCCTTTGCCTGCAGTGCCTGCATATGGACACATTTGGCACCAAGCATAAGGGACCAAGGCCCGAAAC
CCAAATTAACGACAAGGTTCACTTAGAAATGTCCATAAACGGCGAAGACGGCCTGCCGGAGCATCCTTTA
TATCCAGAAGTGCAACTGGTAGTTAAGGAGGAGGACGCTCTAATTAAGAAGAAGGTTATCGAGGAAAACC
ACATACATAATGAGGAGATCATAGGAGCGAGCAACATAGTAGACGTAGAGGTTCATGAGAATCATCGCGC
AAATAACGACGTGATCCTCATACAGGATTCCTTCGCTGAGGAGGTAATTCTTGAGGATCATCCCGCAAAT
AACGACGTGATCATCATACAGGATTCCGTCGCTGAGGAGGAGCTCCCCGTAATTAAGGAGGAGGCTATTG
AAGGGGAGGACTTGCAGGGAGAATACTTTATAATAACAGAATGTCTGGAAGAGCCAGCAATCGGAAGCTG
TCGCGTTTGCTTGGAACAGTCTGACAACTTAACCAATATATTTGATGACGCGCATCAGTACGGAATTCCG
ATTGCCACGATACTCTCTCAGTACACAGGAATGCCAGTTGAGAAAGGCGATTCATTTTCTGAATATATCT
GTGTAACTTGTCTGGATGTTGTGAAAAATGCATTCGATGATTTAGAGTCTAAAGAAAATACTATCCAGAT
GTACCGACAACCTAAAGAGGAGATCATTGACATAGATTCAATTCCAGTAAAAAACAAGCCAGTTGATTAT
GAAGTTACTGGGAAGCCACCTCACAGATGCCCTCAGTGCCCAAAGATATTCTTACTCGCCGCCAAACTTC
AAGCTCACATTCGGACTCATAATGAAACGCGTACCACCGAGCCTCCACGGCTGAAATGTCCCATGTGTCC
AAGTATATATATGAAACGCGGATGTCTTGAAGCCCATATGTGGATTCATAGGGCCTCTGATGAAAGAGAA
TCAGAGTTGGAGCCTCCGTACAGGTGCCCTCACTGTCCAAAACTGTTCCTTTACTCCAGCTTTCTTGAAA
TTCACATTCAGACACATGAGGATGTCTCTCAGAGACTGTCTCGGAAGTCATCGCACAAGTGCGCGCAGTG
TGCAGATGTATTCTCAGACGTGTCCAGCCTTAAAGACCACGTAAAAATCCACGCGGGGGAACGAACGTTC
AAATGTCCCCTCTGCCTGATGTCCTTTCAAGAAGAAAGTAACCTAAAGAGTCACGATTGTGCTCACACTC
GTTTCAAGTGCCACAAGTGTTCCAAGTTTTTCGAAAGTCAGAATTATCTAGATTTTCACTTCAAGAAAAG
TCACACGACGAAAGGTCCGTTCAAGTGCATAAAGTGCCAGCAAACTTTTCAAAAAAGAAACGGTCTTAAA
GAACACATCAGTTCGCAGGTTTGCGTACAATTTCTCCGGAGTAAGTCTCCTGGACAAATATTCCCTTGTC
CCAAATGCCCGAAAAAATTTAGCATAGAAGACAATTATCAAATGCACCACGCCACTCACAAGAAAGTAAA
GACTGTTATCGAGAGGCACAACTGTACACAGTGCAAAAAGTCCTATCAAAATAAAAAACTTCTTACCAAG
CACATTTTGAGTCACAACCGGTGTGTCCACTGCTCGATGTCCTTTACGAGCAAATATCTTCTGGAGCAGC
ACACTTGTTCCCAGAGTTACCAATTAAATGGGAGCAGGGGTCGCAAAAATCCTAATTTGAACTACAACGA
ATGCGAGGAGTCCAACGAAAGTGATTTGGAACCA
