>Addgene plasmid #39672 | KHBD00589 | addgene partial sequence | sequence record 51912 | M13Rev
AATAATGATTTTATTTTGACTGATAGTGACCTGTTCGTTGCAACAAATTGATAAGCAATGCTTTCTTATA
ATGCCAACTTTGTACAAGAAAGTTGGCAATGGTTCCAAATCACTTTCGTTGGACTCCTCGCATTCGTTGT
AGTTCAAATTAGGATTTTTGCGACCCCTGCTCCCATTTAATTGGTAACTCTGGGAACAAGTGTGCTGCTC
CAGAAGATATTTGCTCGTAAAGGACATCGAGCAGTGGACACACCGGTTGTGACTCAAAATGTGCTTGGTA
AGAAGTTTTTTATTTTGATAGGACTTTTTGCACTGTGTACAGTTGTGCCTCTCGATAACAGTCTTTACTT
TCTTGTGAGTGGCGTGGTGCATTTGATAATTGTCTTCTATGCTAAATTTTTTCGGGCATTTGGGACAAGG
GAATATTTGTCCAGGAGACTTACTCCGGAGAAATTGTACGCAAACCTGCGAACTGATGTGTTCTTTAAGA
CCGTTTCTTTTTTGAAAAGTTTGCTGGCACTTTATGCACTTGAACGGACCTTTCGTCGTGTGACTTTTCT
TGAAGTGAAAATCTAGATAATTCTGACTTTCGAAAAACTTGGAACACTTGTGGCACTTGAAACGAGTGTG
AGCACAATCGTGACTCTTTAGGTTACTTTCTTCTTGAAAGGACATCAGGCAGAGGGGACATTTGAACGTT
CGTTCCCCCGCGTGGATTTTTACGTG
