[The description below was written by a language model from this plasmid's Addgene catalogue record.]
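Description:
KHBD00589 is a Gateway entry clone built in the pDONR221 backbone, carrying the open reading frame of the Drosophila melanogaster gene CG17612 (FBgn0031597). The insert is recorded as 1854 bp in a backbone of about 2.5 kb once the donor cassette has been replaced. The plasmid is maintained in E. coli as a high-copy construct under kanamycin selection. No feature table accompanies the record, so the exact positions of the recombination sites and other backbone elements are not documented here. A clone made by Gateway recombination into a pDONR vector would normally have its insert flanked by attL sites, with M13 forward and reverse priming sites on either side, consistent with the sequencing primers listed.

The record states that there is no promoter, so the plasmid is not an expression construct. It serves as a shuttle from which the ORF can be moved by LR recombination into destination vectors that supply the promoter, tags and host-specific elements. The depositor notes that ORFs in this collection were cloned open-ended, without a stop codon. This allows in-frame C-terminal fusions after transfer, and it also means that the destination vector must supply the translation termination signal. The clone belongs to a collection associated with work on automated protein–DNA interaction screening of Drosophila regulatory elements. This suggests it was intended as a source of the coding sequence for fusion constructs in such assays, although the record does not describe the function of CG17612 or name any particular destination vector.
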