Addgene plasmid #39672: KHBD00589
Depositing lab: Bart Deplancke. Depositing organization: Swiss Federal Institute of Technology (EPFL). Publication: Automated protein-DNA interaction screening of Drosophila regulatory elements. Korneel Hens, Jean-Daniel Feuz, Alina Isakova, Antonina Lagovitina, Andreas Massouras, Julien Bryois, Patrick Callaerts, Susan E. Celniker, Bart Deplancke. Nat Methods. 2011 Oct 30;8(12):1065-70. 10.1038/nmeth.1763 PubMed 22037703.
Backbone
  Vector backbone: pDONR221
  Backbone manufacturer: Invitrogen
  Backbone size w/o insert (bp): 2536
  Vector type: Gateway DONR vector
Growth in bacteria
  Bacterial resistance: Kanamycin, 50 μg/mL
  Growth temperature: 37°C
  Growth strain: DH5alpha
  Copy number: High Copy
Gene/Insert
  Gene/Insert name: CG17612 (alt name: FBgn0031597)
  Species: D. melanogaster (fly)
  Insert size (bp): 1854
  Entrez Gene: CG17612 (a.k.a. Dmel_CG17612, Dmel\CG17612)
  Promoter: none
  Cloning method: Gateway Cloning
  Sequencing primers: 5′ M13-F20; 3′ M13R
Terms and licenses: Academic/Nonprofit Terms; Industry Terms: Not Available to Industry
Depositor comments: Please note that the ORFs in this collection were cloned open-ended (without a stop codon).
How to cite: KHBD00589 was a gift from Bart Deplancke (Addgene plasmid # 39672 ; http://n2t.net/addgene:39672 ; RRID:Addgene_39672)
